>Addgene plasmid #61280 | Zf Slit1b | addgene partial sequence | sequence record 101171 | M13pUC-Rev 5'-AGCGGATAACAATTTCACACAGG-3'
TGACCATGATTACGCCAAGCGCGCAATTAACCCTCACTAAAGGGAACAAAAGCTGGAGCTCCACCGCGGT
GGCGGCCGCTCTAGAACTAGTGGATCCCCCGGGCTGCAGGAATTCGCGGCCGCGTCGACCAGAGATCTCC
TGCGTCCTCTCCTGTCCTGCAGTTTATGTGTGTCCCGCAGTGTCCGCTGTGGGCTTTTGGAGATGCCGGA
CACCGAGCGCTCGCGTCCCAGCTCTGGACTGTGGATTTGGGCTCTGCTGCTGTCTCTGTTCCTCTCGGGA
CGCTCTGGAGCCTGTCCTCCTCACTGCTCCTGCACCGGATCCACTGTGGACTGCCATGGACTTGCCTTTA
AAAGCGTCCCGCGAAACATCCCCAAAACCACGGAGCGCCTGGACTTGAATGCAAACAACCTCACGCACAT
TGGCAAGGATGACTTCGCTGGCCTGAAGCACCTCCGAATTTTGCACCTCATGGACAACCAGATCGTCTCC
ATTGACAGAGGAGCCTTCAGTGATCTGAAGGAGCTGGACAGACTGCGTCTCAACAGAAACCGTCTCCAGC
AACTCCCAGAGCTCCTGTTCCTGAAAAACCCTGCTCTGTCCAGACTGGATTTGAGTGAAAATAACATCCA
GATGATCCCAAGAAGAGCATTCAGAGGAGCTACAGACATCAAAAACCTACAGCTGGATAAAAACCACATC
AGCTGCATTGAAGACGGAGCGTTTCGAGCCATGAGGGTCCTGGAGGTCCTCACTCTGAACAACAACAACA
TCAGTGCAATCCCCATTTCCAGTTTTAACCACATGCCCAAATTACGAACATTCCGTCTGCACTGGAACTC
TCTGCGCTGTGACTGTCAACTGTCGTGGCTCTCTCAGTGGCTCCGGCAGAGGCCAGCGCTCGGTCTTTAC
ACCCAGTGCAGTTCTCCAGCGCACCTGCACGGACTCAACCTGGCCGAGCTGCAGAAGAAGGACTTCACCT
GCGCTGGTGCTCTGGACTCCAGTCCTCAGCCGTGTGGTCTTGCGTCCGGCTCTTGTCCGCCCATGTGCTC
CTGCACCAACAATATTGTGGACTGTC
