>Addgene plasmid #61280 | Zf Slit1b | addgene partial sequence | sequence record 101176 | M13pUC-Fwd 5'-CCCAGTCACGACGTTGTAAAACG-3'
AGCGCGCGTAATACGACTCACTATAGGGCGAATTGGGTACCGGGCCCCCCCTCGAGGTCGACGGTATCGA
TAAGCTTGATATCGAATTCGCGGCCGCGTCGACTTTTTTTTTTTTTTTTTTTTTTTTTTAAAGAGGCAAA
ACCTTTAATAAAATAAATAGAAACACTTGCAAACACAAAAAACACATATGAGACTGCCGTAAATGATGGT
AAACAAACCCTACTGTCAAAGAGTGAATTAAAACAAACACTACAAGGTAAAAAATTGTACATCACCAATG
TCGGTGCTCAACATACAAAAATACTATATGAAAATTAAAAGGCGCATGTATATTACAATCAAAAAGCAAT
GTTAACCCGATCATTTACAATTATATTATTAAATACTATAAATCCTGCCGCCTGTTAAACTGCATCTTTA
CATCTAAGCTCCAACTGTTATATTAAATGATCCGACAGCAGCGAGTCCCCATAATTCATCATTCACATGC
AAGGGTTACCATCGTGTCTTTAAACCATTCTTCAAACTACCTCACAGATGTTATTCTCCATGGTAAACGG
ATACAAAAATCACGCTACACGCACTTTCCACAGCCACACTCCACTGTCTTTTCGACCTCCTGTGTGAAAG
TTGTGCCGTCGTCGCACTCGAAACCGTAGCGTCTGCGGCGTACTCTCAAACCGACACAACACAATCCCGA
ATCCGCTCTGCATCCGCCTCGACACTCCGTCCAGGACATCGGCAGTGTGCTGCGGCATTGAACATCGCCT
CGCTGAACACGATGAAAATCCCGCACAGGCTCGCCTTGACAAGGAGACACGATGTCACAGAGCTGTCCGC
TGTATCCGCTGTCACACACACACTGCGGCTGTCCCGTCGGA
