[The description below was written by a language model from this plasmid's Addgene catalogue record.]
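Description:
Zf Slit1b is a bacterial cloning plasmid built on the pBluescript II SK(+) backbone that carries the cDNA for zebrafish (Danio rerio) slit1b, one of two divergent slit1 genes in this species. Slit genes encode secreted ligands best known as axon guidance cues. The total size of the construct is recorded as about 8.1 kb. It is a high-copy plasmid propagated in standard E. coli cloning strains under ampicillin selection. No feature table accompanies the record, so the backbone elements can be described only in general terms: pBluescript-type phagemids normally combine a pUC-derived origin, an f1 origin and the AmpR (beta-lactamase) gene with a polylinker flanked by opposing T3 and T7 phage RNA polymerase promoters and M13 primer sites. This matches the sequencing primers listed for the plasmid.

The cDNA was inserted by restriction cloning into the EcoRI site, and both flanking EcoRI sites are retained, so the insert can in principle be released with that single enzyme, provided the cDNA has no internal EcoRI sites. The record does not say whether it does. The plasmid has no eukaryotic promoter, tag or reporter, so it is not an expression vector for cells or embryos. Instead, the cDNA sits between the phage promoters for in vitro transcription. The depositor notes that an antisense riboprobe is made by linearising with SmaI and transcribing with T7 polymerase, which implies that the T7 promoter lies at the 3′ end of the coding strand. Its main recorded use is therefore as a template for in situ hybridisation probes to map slit1b expression in zebrafish. It can also serve as a source of the cDNA for subcloning.
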