Addgene plasmid #61280: Zf Slit1b
Purpose: contains zebrafish Slit1b cDNA
Depositing lab: Chi-Bin Chien & Lara Hutson. Depositing organization: University of Utah. Publication: Two divergent slit1 genes in zebrafish. Hutson LD, Jurynec MJ, Yeo SY, Okamoto H, Chien CB. Dev Dyn. 2003 Nov;228(3):358-69. 10.1002/dvdy.10386 PubMed 14579375.
Backbone
  Vector backbone: pBSII SK(+)
  Backbone manufacturer: Stratagene
  Total vector size (bp): 8100
  Vector type: cloning vector
Growth in bacteria
  Bacterial resistance: Ampicillin, 100 μg/mL
  Growth temperature: 37°C
  Growth strain: DH5alpha
  Copy number: High Copy
Gene/Insert
  Gene/Insert name: Slit1b
  Species: D. rerio (zebrafish)
  Entrez Gene: slit1b
  Cloning method: Restriction Enzyme; 5′ cloning site EcoRI (not destroyed); 3′ cloning site EcoRI (not destroyed)
  Sequencing primers: 5′ M13pUC-Rev; T3; 3′ M13pUC-Fwd; T7
Terms and licenses: Academic/Nonprofit Terms; Industry Terms: Not Available to Industry
Depositor comments: antisense probe: cut with SmaI and use T7.
How to cite: Zf Slit1b was a gift from Chi-Bin Chien & Lara Hutson (Addgene plasmid # 61280 ; http://n2t.net/addgene:61280 ; RRID:Addgene_61280)
